Addgene plasmid #73244: AAK1
Purpose: Bacterial expression for structure determination; may not be full ORF
Depositing lab: Nicola Burgess-Brown. Depositing organization: University of Oxford.
Backbone
  Vector backbone: pNIC-CTH0
  Backbone manufacturer: SGC
  Vector type: Bacterial Expression
Growth in bacteria
  Bacterial resistance: Kanamycin, 50 μg/mL
  Growth temperature: 37°C
  Growth strain: DH5alpha
  Copy number: Low Copy
Gene/Insert
  Gene/Insert name: AAK1 (alt names: AAK1A-c046; gi|29570780)
  Species: H. sapiens (human)
  Insert size (bp): 1078
  Mutation: pfam00069:Pkinase 47-307
  Entrez Gene: AAK1
  Promoter: T7
  Tag / fusion protein: TEV-His6-Flag (C terminal on backbone)
  Cloning method: Ligation Independent Cloning
  Sequencing primers: 5′ T7; 3′ T7 terminal
Terms and licenses: Academic/Nonprofit Terms; Industry Terms: Not Available to Industry
Depositor comments: Use BL21(DE3)-R3-lambda-PPase for protein expression. See also 4WSQ: http://www.thesgc.org/structures/4WSQ
How to cite: AAK1 was a gift from Nicola Burgess-Brown (Addgene plasmid # 73244 ; http://n2t.net/addgene:73244 ; RRID:Addgene_73244)
