[The description below was written by a language model from this plasmid's Addgene catalogue record.]
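Description:
AAK1 is a bacterial expression plasmid built on the pNIC-CTH0 backbone from the SGC, designed to produce a fragment of human AAK1 (AP2-associated kinase 1) in E. coli for structure determination. It is maintained as a low-copy plasmid under kanamycin selection. No feature table is provided, so the origin of replication and other backbone elements are not stated in the record.

The insert is about 1.1 kb of human AAK1 coding sequence, introduced by ligation-independent cloning. The record warns that it may not be the full open reading frame. The annotation in the mutation field points to a Pfam protein kinase domain spanning residues 47–307, which suggests a truncated construct centred on the catalytic domain rather than the complete protein, although the exact construct boundaries are not given. Expression is driven by the T7 promoter, so production requires a host supplying T7 RNA polymerase; the depositor recommends a BL21(DE3) derivative that co-expresses lambda phosphatase, an arrangement commonly used to obtain kinases in a uniformly dephosphorylated state. The backbone adds a C-terminal TEV-His6-Flag tag: the hexahistidine segment allows immobilised metal affinity purification, the Flag epitope supports detection or immunoaffinity capture, and the TEV protease site lets both tags be cleaved away from the purified protein. The depositor links the plasmid to a deposited crystal structure, consistent with its use for recombinant production of the AAK1 kinase domain for crystallography and related biochemical or structural work.
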