>Addgene plasmid #73244 | AAK1 | depositor partial sequence | sequence record 134758 | insert
ATGACCTCGGGCCTGGGCAGTGGCTACATCGGAAGAGTCTTCGGCATCGGGCGACAGCAGGTCACAGTGG
ACGAGGTGTTGGCGGAAGGTGGATTTGCTATTGTATTTCTGGTGAGGACAAGCAATGGGATGAAATGTGC
CTTGAAACGCATGTTTGTCAACAATGAGCATGATCTCCAGGTGTGCAAGAGAGAAATCCAGATAATGAGG
GATCTTTCAGGGCACAAGAATATTGTGGGTTACATTGATTCTAGTATCAACAACGTGAGTAGCGGTGATG
TATGGGAAGTGCTCATTCTGATGGACTTTTGTAGAGGTGGCCAGGTGGTAAACCTGATGAACCAGCGCCT
GCAAACAGGCTTTACAGAGAATGAAGTGCTCCAGATATTTTGTGATACCTGTGAAGCTGTTGCCCGCCTG
CATCAGTGCAAAACTCCTATTATCCACCGGGACCTGAAGGTTGAAAACATCCTCTTGCATGACCGAGGCC
ACTATGTCCTGTGTGACTTTGGAAGCGCCACCAACAAATTCCAGAATCCACAAACTGAGGGAGTCAATGC
AGTAGAAGATGAGATTAAGAAATACACAACGCTGTCCTATCGAGCACCAGAAATGGTCAACCTGTACAGT
GGCAAAATCATCACTACGAAGGCAGACATTTGGGCTCTTGGATGTTTGTTGTATAAATTATGCTACTTCA
CTTTGCCATTTGGGGAAAGTCAGGTGGCAATTTGTGATGGAAACTTCACAATTCCTGATAATTCTCGATA
TTCTCAAGACATGCACTGCCTAATTAGGTATATGTTGGAACCAGACCCTGACAAAAGGCCGGATATTTAC
CAGGTGTCCTACTTCTCATTTAAGCTACTCAAGAAAGAGTGCCCAATTCCAAATGTACAGAACTCTCCCA
TTCCTGCAAAGCTTCCTGAACCAGTGAAAGCCAGTGAGGCAGCTGCAAAAAAGACCCAGCCAAAGGCCAG
ACTGACAGATCCCATTCCCACCACAGAGACTTCAATTGCAGCAGAGAACCTCTACTTCCAATCGCACCAT
CATCACCACCATTGAGCAAGAGGATCCG
