>Addgene plasmid #73244 | AAK1 | addgene partial sequence | sequence record 137198 | T7term 5'-GCTAGTTATTGCTCAGCGG-3'
TAGCAGCCGGATCTCAGTGGTGGTGGTGGTGGTGCTCGAGTGCGGCCGCAAGCTTGTCGACGGAGCTCGA
ATTCGGATCCTCACTTATCGTCGTCATCCTTGTATCAATGGTGGTGATGATGGTGCGATTGGAAGTAGAG
GTTCTCTGCTGCAATTGAAGTCTCTGTGGTGGGAATGGGATCTGTCAGTCTGGCCTTTGGCTGGGTCTTT
TTTGCAGCTGCCTCACTGGCTTTCACTGGTTCAGGAAGCTTTGCAGGAATGGGAGAGTTCTGTACATTTG
GAATTGGGCACTCTTTCTTGAGTAGCTTAAATGAGAAGTAGGACACCTGGTAAATATCCGGCCTTTTGTC
AGGGTCTGGTTCCAACATATACCTAATTAGGCAGTGCATGTCTTGAGAATATCGAGAATTATCAGGAATT
GTGAAGTTTCCATCACAAATTGCCACCTGACTTTCCCCAAATGGCAAAGTGAAGTAGCATAATTTATACA
ACAAACATCCAAGAGCCCAAATGTCTGCCTTCGTAGTGATGATTTTGCCACTGTACAGGTTGACCATTTC
TGGTGCTCGATAGGACAGCGTTGTGTATTTCTTAATCTCATCTTCTACTGCATTGACTCCCTCAGTTTGT
GGATTCTGGAATTTGTTGGTGGCGCTTCCAAAGTCACACAGGACATAGTGGCCTCGGTCATGCAAGAGGA
TGTTTTCAACCTTCAGGTCCCGGTGGATAATAGGAGTTTTGCACTGATGCAGGCGGGCAACAGCTTCACA
GGTATCACAAAA
